Addgene plasmid #196823: pGEL676
Purpose: (Empty Backbone) dLrCas9 gene expression activation plasmid in rice
Depositing lab: Yong Zhang. Depositing organization: University of Electronic Science and Technology of China. Publication: Efficient plant genome engineering using a probiotic sourced CRISPR-Cas9 system. Zhong Z, Liu G, Tang Z, Xiang S, Yang L, Huang L, He Y, Fan T, Liu S, Zheng X, Zhang T, Qi Y, Huang J, Zhang Y. Nat Commun. 2023 Sep 29;14(1):6102. doi: 10.1038/s41467-023-41802-9. PubMed 37773156.
Backbone
  Vector backbone: pZHY988
  Backbone size (bp): 17364
  Vector type: Plant Expression, CRISPR, Synthetic Biology
  Promoter: ZmUbi
  Selectable markers: Hygromycin
Growth in bacteria
  Bacterial resistance: Kanamycin, 50 μg/mL
  Growth temperature: 37°C
  Growth strain: ccdB Survival
  Copy number: High Copy
Terms and licenses: Academic/Nonprofit Terms; Industry Terms: Not Available to Industry
How to cite: pGEL676 was a gift from Yong Zhang (Addgene plasmid # 196823 ; http://n2t.net/addgene:196823 ; RRID:Addgene_196823)
