[The description below was written by a language model from this plasmid's Addgene catalogue record and pLannotate feature annotations shown in this document.]
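Description:
pGEL676 is an empty-backbone plant binary (T-DNA) vector built on pZHY988 for CRISPR-based transcriptional activation in rice using a nuclease-dead LrCas9. It carries nopaline-type left and right T-DNA border repeats, consistent with Agrobacterium-mediated delivery. Outside the borders are the pVS1 replication and stability functions (RepA, StaA, oriV), which typically support maintenance in Agrobacterium, together with a high-copy ColE1/pMB1-type origin, the pBR322 bom region and a kanamycin resistance gene for propagation and selection in E. coli. Within the T-DNA, a hygromycin phosphotransferase gene driven by an enhanced CaMV 35S promoter and ended by the CaMV poly(A) signal provides selection of transformed plant cells.

The main expression unit starts with the maize ubiquitin (ZmUbi) promoter. The automated annotation leaves a large unannotated stretch downstream of it, which presumably holds the dLrCas9 coding sequence named in the catalogue entry, although the feature table does not label it. The 3′ part of this unit contains fragments matching the TAL effector proteins AvrXa10 and AvrBs3, followed by repeats of the VP16 minimal activation domain (VP64-type). This indicates a composite TAL-plus-VP16 activation module, and the unit is closed by the Arabidopsis HSP18.2 terminator. Next to it lies a ccdB counterselection cassette with a ccdA fragment. It explains the need for a ccdB-tolerant strain and most likely marks the position where user-supplied guide RNA sequences replace the toxin gene, but the record does not state the guide RNA promoter or scaffold. The sequenced record is 16,672 nt, somewhat shorter than the listed backbone size. The plasmid is intended for targeted upregulation of endogenous genes in rice.
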