Features (pLannotate 1.2.2; 24 found; start..end, strand, type, name):
   5242..5415    +  CDS            avrXa10 (fragment): AVX10_XANOO - Experimental evidence at protein level: Swiss-Prot protein existence level 1. Avirulence protein. Induces the hypersensitive response (HR)in rice plants carrying the resistance gene Xa10. Activity depends on the presence of the core repeat domains; replacement with repeat domains from other proteins (AvrBs3 of X.euvesicatoria (AC P14727) or AvrXa7 of this organism) does not elicit the HR. Probably acts as a transcription factor in its host plant (rice) to induce plant resistance or disease. From Xanthomonas oryzae pv. oryzae.
   5410..5568    +  CDS            avrBs3 (fragment): AVRB3_XANEU - Experimental evidence at protein level: Swiss-Prot protein existence level 1. Avirulence protein. Acts as a transcription factor in C.annuum plants. In susceptible plants lacking the Bs3 resistance gene induces expression of a number of genes, including genes homologous to a family of auxin-induced genes, alpha-expansin genes, pectate lyase, anthocyanidin glucoside rhamnosyl transferase and at least one transcription factor, UPA20. Their expression leads to plant hypertrophy in mesophyll cells, probably mainly mediated by UPA20 (PubMed:17962565). In resistant plants induces the h
   5692..5717    +  CDS            VP16 AD (fragment): transcriptional activation domain of herpes simplex virus protein VP16 (Triezenberg et al., 1988; Cousens et al., 1989); UL48
   5729..5753    +  CDS            VP64 (fragment): tetrameric repeat of the minimal activation domain of herpes simplex virus VP16 (Beerli et al., 1998)
   5770..5796    +  CDS            VP96 (fragment): 6 tandem repeats of the minimal activation domain of herpes simplex virus VP16 (Cheng et al., 2013)
   5927..6175    +  terminator     HSP terminator: efficient transcription terminator from the Arabidopsis thaliana heat shock protein 18.2 gene (Nagaya et al., 2010)
   6440..6742    -  CDS            ccdB: CCDB_ECOLI - Also known as G, letB, letD. Experimental evidence at protein level: Swiss-Prot protein existence level 1. Toxic component of a type II toxin-antitoxin (TA) system, functioning in plasmid maintainence. Responsible for the post- segregational killing (PSK) of plasmid-free cells, also referred to as a plasmid addiction system. Half-life of over 2 hours. Cell killing by CcdB is accompanied by filamentation, defects in chromosome and plasmid segregation, defects in cell division, formation of anucleate cells, decreased DNA synthesis and plasmid loss. Interferes with the activity of DN
   6747..6905    -  CDS            ccdA (fragment): CCDA_ECO57 - Also known as H, letA. Experimental evidence at protein level: Swiss-Prot protein existence level 1. Antitoxin component of a type II toxin-antitoxin (TA) system which inhibits the post-segregational killing (PSK) of plasmid-free cells, also referred to as a plasmid addiction system. Binds to and blocks the activity of CcdB; will also remove bound CcdB protein from the CcdB-GyrA complex by forming a CcdA-CcdB complex, a process termed rejuvenation. Functions as a transcriptional corepressor for the ccdAB operon, repression also requires CcdB (By similarity). From Escherichia coli
   6996..7061    -  intron         PDK intron (fragment): pdk; modified pyruvate orthophosphate dikinase intron from Flaveria trinervia 3.0
   7225..7246    -  protein_bind   attB2 (fragment): mutant version of attB; recombination site for the Gateway® BP reaction BP Clonase™
   7279..7303    +  misc_feature   RB T-DNA repeat: right border repeat from nopaline C58 T-DNA
   7643..8044    +  CDS            Y4CG_SINFN (fragment): Protein inferred from homology: Swiss-Prot protein existence level 3. From Sinorhizobium fredii (strain NBRC 101917 / NGR234).
   8604..9233    +  CDS            pVS1 StaA: stability protein from the Pseudomonas plasmid pVS1 (Heeb et al., 2000)
   9662..10735   +  CDS            pVS1 RepA: replication protein from the Pseudomonas plasmid pVS1 (Heeb et al., 2000)
  10801..10995   +  rep_origin     pVS1 oriV: origin of replication for the Pseudomonas plasmid pVS1 (Heeb et al., 2000)
  11198..11237   +  CDS            rop (fragment): Rop protein, which maintains plasmids at low copy number; rop
  11329..11469   +  misc_feature   bom: basis of mobility region from pBR322
  11655..12243   -  rep_origin     ori: high-copy-number ColE1/pMB1/pBR322/pUC origin of replication
  12330..13124   -  CDS            KanR: aminoglycoside phosphotransferase; aphA-3; confers resistance to kanamycin
  13549..13573   +  misc_feature   LB T-DNA repeat: left border repeat from nopaline C58 T-DNA
  13651..13825   -  polyA_signal   CaMV poly(A) signal: cauliflower mosaic virus polyadenylation signal
  13866..14876   -  CDS            HygR: aminoglycoside phosphotransferase from E. coli; aph(4)-Ia; confers resistance to hygromycin
  14915..15591   -  promoter       CaMV 35S promoter (enhanced): cauliflower mosaic virus 35S promoter with a duplicated enhancer region
  15671..996     +  promoter       Ubi promoter (across the origin): maize polyubiquitin gene promoter
>Addgene plasmid #196823 | pGEL676 | addgene full sequence | sequence record 390431 | Addgene NGS Result
CCCCCCCCCCCTCTCTACCTTCTCAAGATCGGCGTTCCGGTCCATGGTTAGGGCCCGGTAGTTCTACTTC
TGTTCATGTTTGTGTTAGATCCGTGTTTGTGTTAGATCCGTGCTACTAGCGTTCGTACACGGATGCGACC
TGTACGTCAGACACGTTCTGATTGCTAACTTGCCAGTGTTTCTCTTTGGGGAATCCTGGGATGGCTCTAG
CCGTTCCGCAGACGGGATCGATTTCATGATTTTTTTTGTTTCGTTGCATAGGGTTTGGTTTGCCCTTTTC
CTTTATTTCAATATATGCCGTGCACTTGTTTGTCGGGTCATCTTTTCATGCTTTTTTTTGTCTTGGTTGT
GATGATGTGGTCTGGTTGGGCGGTCGTTCAAGATCGGAGTAGAATTAATTCTGTTTCAAACTACCTGGTG
GATTTATTAATTTTGGATCTGTATGTGTGTGCCATACATATTCATAGTTACGAATTGAAGATGATGGATG
GAAATATCGATCTAGGATAGGTATACATGTTGATGCGGGTTTTACTGATGCATATACAGAGATGCTTTTT
GTTCGCTTGGTTGTGATGATGTGGTGTGGTTGGGCGGTCGTTCATTCGTTCAAGATCGGAGTAGAATACT
GTTTCAAACTACCTGGTGTATTTATTAATTTTGGAACTGTATGTGTGTGTCATACATCTTCATAGTTACG
AGTTTAAGATGGATGGAAATATCGATCTAGGATAGGTATACATGTTGATGTGGGTTTTACTGATGCATAT
ACATGATGGCATATGCAGCATCTATTCATATGCTCTAACCTTGAGTACCTATCTATTATAATAAACAAGT
ATGTTTTATAATTATTTTGATCTTGATATACTTGGATGATGGCATATGCAGCAGCTATATGTGGATTTTT
TTAGCCCTGCCTTCATACGCTATTTATTTGCTTGGTACTGTTTCTTTTGTCGATGCTCACCCTGTTGTTT
GGTGTTACTTCTGCAGCCTGCAGGTAGATCGCTCGTCGACATGACAAAGCTGAACCAGCCATACGGCATC
GGCCTCGCTATTGGCTCAAACTCTATCGGCTTCGCGGTGGTCGACGCCAATTCCCACCTCCTGCGCCTGA
AGGGCGAGACAGCCATCGGCGCCAGGCTCTTCCGCGAGGGACAGTCAGCCGCGGATCGGAGGGGCTCTAG
GACCACACGGAGGCGCCTCTCCCGGACAAGGTGGCGCCTCAGCTTCCTGCGCGACTTCTTCGCGCCACAT
ATCACCAAGATTGACCCTGATTTCTTCCTCCGCCAGAAGTACTCCGAGATCAGCCCTAAGGACAAGGATC
GGTTCAAGTACGAGAAGAGGCTGTTCAACGACCGCACCGATGCCGAGTTCTACGAGGATTACCCATCAAT
GTACCACCTGAGGCTCCATCTGATGACCCACACACATAAGGCCGACCCGAGGGAGATTTTCCTCGCCATC
CACCATATTCTCAAGTCTCGGGGCCACTTCCTCACACCTGGAGCGGCCAAGGATTTCAATACCGACAAGG
TGGATCTGGAGGACATCTTCCCAGCCCTCACAGAGGCGTACGCCCAGGTCTACCCGGACCTGGAGCTGAC
CTTCGACCTCGCGAAGGCCGACGATTTCAAGGCGAAGCTCCTGGATGAGCAGGCCACCCCGTCCGACACA
CAGAAGGCGCTGGTGAACCTCCTGCTCTCCAGCGATGGCGAGAAGGAGATTGTCAAGAAGAGGAAGCAGG
TGCTGACAGAGTTCGCGAAGGCCATCACCGGCCTCAAGACAAAGTTCAACCTCGCCCTGGGCACCGAGGT
GGATGAGGCCGATGCCTCAAATTGGCAGTTCTCTATGGGCCAGCTCGACGATAAGTGGTCCAACATCGAG
ACATCCATGACAGACCAGGGCACCGAGATTTTCGAGCAGATTCAGGAGCTGTACCGGGCGAGGCTGCTCA
ACGGCATTGTGCCAGCCGGCATGTCCCTGAGCCAGGCCAAGGTCGCCGATTACGGCCAGCACAAGGAGGA
CCTGGAGCTGTTCAAGACATACCTCAAGAAGCTGAATGATCATGAGCTGGCGAAGACCATCCGGGGCCTC
TACGACAGGTACATTAACGGCGACGATGCCAAGCCGTTCCTGCGCGAGGACTTCGTCAAGGCGCTCACCA
AGGAGGTGACAGCCCATCCAAACGAGGTGTCCGAGCAGCTGCTCAACAGGATGGGCCAGGCCAATTTCAT
GCTCAAGCAGAGGACCAAGGCCAACGGCGCAATCCCAATTCAGCTCCAGCAGCGCGAGCTGGATCAGATC
ATTGCGAACCAGAGCAAGTACTACGACTGGCTCGCCGCCCCAAATCCAGTGGAGGCACACAGGTGGAAGA
TGCCGTACCAGCTCGATGAGCTGCTCAATTTCCATATCCCATACTACGTCGGCCCTCTGATTACACCGAA
GCAGCAGGCGGAGTCAGGCGAGAACGTGTTCGCCTGGATGGTCAGGAAGGACCCGTCTGGCAACATCACC
CCATACAATTTCGATGAGAAGGTGGACCGGGAGGCGTCAGCCAATACATTCATCCAGAGGATGAAGACCA
CAGATACCTACCTGATTGGCGAGGACGTGCTCCCTAAGCAGTCTCTGCTCTACCAGAAGTACGAGGTGCT
CAACGAGCTGAACAATGTCCGCATCAACAATGAGTGCCTGGGCACAGATCAGAAGCAGCGGCTCATCAGG
GAGGTGTTCGAGCGGCACTCATCTGTGACCATTAAGCAGGTCGCGGATAATCTCGTGGCACATGGCGACT
TCGCCCGGAGGCCGGAGATCAGGGGCCTGGCGGACGAGAAGAGGTTCCTCTCCAGCCTGTCCACATACCA
CCAGCTCAAGGAGATCCTGCATGAGGCCATTGACGATCCAACCAAGCTGCTCGATATCGAGAACATCATT
ACCTGGAGCACAGTGTTCGAGGACCACACCATCTTCGAGACAAAGCTGGCCGAGATTGAGTGGCTCGACC
CGAAGAAGATCAACGAGCTGTCAGGCATTCGCTACCGGGGATGGGGACAGTTCTCTCGCAAGCTGCTCGA
CGGCCTCAAGCTGGGCAACGGCCACACAGTCATTCAGGAGCTGATGCTGAGCAACCATAATCTCATGCAG
ATCCTGGCCGATGAGACACTCAAGGAGACAATGACAGAGCTGAACCAGGACAAGCTCAAGACAGACGATA
TCGAGGATGTGATTAACGACGCGTACACCTCACCATCTAATAAGAAGGCCCTCCGGCAGGTCCTGAGGGT
GGTCGAGGATATTAAGCATGCCGCGAATGGCCAGGACCCTTCATGGCTCTTCATCGAGACAGCCGACGGC
ACCGGCACAGCCGGCAAGCGCACACAGTCTCGGCAGAAGCAGATCCAGACCGTGTACGCGAACGCCGCGC
AGGAGCTGATTGATTCCGCCGTGAGGGGCGAGCTGGAGGATAAGATCGCGGACAAGGCCTCTTTCACAGA
CCGCCTCGTGCTGTACTTCATGCAGGGCGGCAGGGATATCTACACAGGCGCCCCTCTGAATATTGACCAG
CTCTCCCACTACGACATCGATGCTATTCTCCCGCAGTCACTGATTAAGGACGATTCTCTGGACAACAGGG
TGCTCGTCAACGCGACAATCAATCGCGAGAAGAACAATGTGTTCGCCTCCACACTCTTCGCGGGCAAGAT
GAAGGCAACCTGGCGGAAGTGGCATGAGGCAGGCCTGATTTCAGGACGCAAGCTCCGGAATCTCATGCTG
AGGCCGGATGAGATCGACAAGTTCGCCAAGGGATTCGTGGCAAGGCAGCTGGTGGAGACAAGGCAGATCA
TTAAGCTCACAGAGCAGATCGCTGCCGCCCAGTACCCTAACACCAAGATCATTGCCGTGAAGGCGGGCCT
CAGCCACCAGCTGAGGGAGGAGCTGGATTTCCCGAAGAACAGGGACGTGAATCATTACCACCATGCGTTC
GATGCCTTCCTCGCCGCAAGGATTGGCACATACCTGCTCAAGCGCTACCCGAAGCTGGCGCCTTTCTTCA
CCTACGGCGAGTTCGCCAAGGTGGACGTGAAGAAGTTCAGGGAGTTCAACTTCATCGGCGCGCTCACACA
CGCCAAGAAGAATATCATTGCGAAGGATACCGGCGAGATTGTGTGGGATAAGGAGAGGGACATCCGCGAG
CTGGACAGGATCTACAATTTCAAGCGCATGCTCATTACCCATGAGGTCTACTTCGAGACAGCCGATCTCT
TCAAGCAGACCATCTACGCCGCAAAGGACTCCAAGGAGAGGGGCGGCAGCAAGCAGCTGATTCCTAAGAA
GCAGGGCTACCCGACACAGGTGTACGGCGGATACACCCAGGAGTCAGGCAGCTACAATGCGCTCGTGCGC
GTGGCCGAGGCAGATACCACAGCCTACCAGGTCATCAAGATTTCCGCGCAGAACGCCTCCAAGATCGCGA
GCGCCAATCTCAAGAGCAGGGAGAAGGGCAAGCAGCTGCTCAATGAGATTGTGGTCAAGCAGCTGGCGAA
GCGCCGGAAGAACTGGAAGCCTTCAGCCAATTCTTTCAAGATCGTGATTCCGAGGTTCGGCATGGGCACA
CTGTTCCAGAACGCCAAGTACGGCCTCTTCATGGTCAACTCAGACACCTACTACCGCAATTACCAGGAGC
TGTGGCTGTCCCGGGAGAATCAGAAGCTGCTCAAGAAGCTCTTCAGCATCAAGTACGAGAAGACACAGAT
GAACCACGATGCCCTCCAGGTGTACAAGGCCATCATTGACCAGGTCGAGAAGTTCTTCAAGCTGTACGAT
ATCAATCAGTTCAGGGCGAAGCTCTCCGACGCCATTGAGCGCTTCGAGAAGCTGCCGATCAACACCGATG
GCAATAAGATTGGCAAGACCGAGACACTCCGGCAGATCCTCATTGGCCTCCAGGCGAACGGCACAAGGTC
CAACGTGAAGAATCTGGGCATCAAGACCGACCTCGGCCTGCTCCAGGTCGGCAGCGGCATCAAGCTCGAC
AAGGATACCCAGATTGTCTACCAGTCACCGTCTGGCCTGTTCAAGAGGCGCATCCCACTCGCCGACCTGG
GCAGTTCCGGCGGGTCCTCAAGGGCTGATCCTAAGAAGAAGAGGAAGGTTTCTAGGGCAGATCCAAAGAA
GAAGCGGAAGGTGTCTAGAGCTGATCCGAAGAAGAAGCGCAAGGTGCCTAGGGGAGGATCTGGTGGTCTT
TTGGATCCAGGAACCCCTATGGATGCTGACCTTGTTGCTTCTTCCACCGTTGTCTGGGAGCAGGATGCCG
ACCCTTTCGCTGGTACCGCAGACGACTTCCCAGCTTTTAACGAGGAAGAGCTTGCTTGGCTCATGGAATT
GTTGCCACAGGGAGGTTCTGGTGGATTGTTGGATCCTGGAACTCCAATGGACGCTGATCTTGTTGCTTCC
TCTACTGTCGTTTGGGAGCAAGACGCTGACCCTTTCGCTGGAACCGCTGACGATTTCCCAGCCTTTAACG
AAGAGGAATTGGCCTGGCTTATGGAGTTGCTTCCTCAGGCTAGGGGTGGATCTGGAGGTGGTGGTAGCGG
AGGAGATGCTCTTGATGATTTCGATCTTGATATGCTTGGATCTGACGCTCTCGACGACTTTGACCTCGAC
ATGTTGGGATCTGATGCTCTTGACGATTTCGATTTGGACATGTTGGGTTCTGACGCCTTGGACGATTTCG
ACCTCGACATGCTTGCTAGGGGATCTGACGCCCTTGATGATTTCGACTTGGATATGCTTGGATCTGACGC
CCTTGATGATTTCGACTTGGATATGCTTGGATCTGACGCCCTTGATGATTTCGACTTGGATATGCTTGGA
TCTGACGCCCTTGATGATTTCGACTTGGATATGCTTTGACTGCAGATATGAAGATGAAGATGAAATATTT
GGTGTGTCAAATAAAAAGCTTGTGTGCTTAAGTTTGTGTTTTTTTCTTGGCTTGTTGTGTTATGAATTTG
TGGCTTTTTCTAATATTAAATGAATGTAAGATCACATTATAATGAATAAACAAATGTTTCTATAATCCAT
TGTGAATGTTTTGTTGGATCTCTTCTGCAGCATATAACTACTGTATGTGCTATGGTATGGACTATGGAAT
ATGATTAAAGATAAGAGGATCCGCGGATCATGAACCAACGGCCTGGCTGTATTTGGTGGTTGTGTAGGGA
GATGGGGAGAAGAAAAGCCCGATTCTCTTCGCTGTGATGGGCTGGATGCATGCGGGGGAGCGGGAGGCCC
AAGTACGTGCACGGTGAGCGGCCCACAGGGCGAGTGTGAGCGCGAGAGGCGGGAGGAACAGTTTAGTACC
ACATTGCCCAGCTAACTCGAACGCGACCAACTTATAAACCCGCGCGCTGTCGCTTGTGTGGAGACCTTAT
ATTCCCCAGAACATCAGGTTAATGGCGTTTTTGATGTCATTTTCGCGGTGGCTGAGATCAGCCACTTCTT
CCCCGATAACGGAAACCGGCACACTGGCCATATCGGTGGTCATCATGCGCCAGCTTTCATCCCCGATATG
CACCACCGGGTAAAGTTCACGGGAGACTTTATCTGACAGCAGACGTGCACTGGCCAGGGGGATCACCATC
CGTCGCCCGGGCGTGTCAATAATATCACTCTGTACATCCACAAACAGACGATAACGGCTCTCTCTTTTAT
AGGTGTAAACCTTAAACTGCATTTCACCAGCCCCTGTTCTCGTCAGCAAAAGAGCCGTTCATTTCAATAA
ACCGGGCGACCTCAGCCATCCCTTCCTGATTTTCCGCTTTCCAGCGTTCGGCACGCAGACGACGGGCTTC
ATTCTGCATGGTTGTGCTTACCAGACCGGAGATATTGACATCATATATGCCTTGAGCAACTGATAGCTGT
CGCTGTCAACTGTCACTGTAATACGCTGCTTCATAGCATACCTCTTTTTGACATACTTCGGGTATACATA
TCAGTATATATTCTTATACCGCAAAAATCAGCGCGCAAATACGCATACTGTTATCTGGCTTGGTACCGGT
CTCAGTCTCAGGTAGATGTCAGATCAATCAGAAATGATTGATCTGACATCTACGAGTTGAGATCAAACAA
AGCTTCAGCTGAGTTTCAATTTCTGAGCCCATGTTGGGCCATACATATGCCACCCGAGTGCAAATCGGGT
GGCTTTTTTTCTAGACCCAGCTTTCTTGTACAAAGTTGGCATTACTGCGAGCTCAAACTATCAGTGTTTG
ACAGGATATATTGGCGGGTAAACCTAAGAGAAAAGAGCGTTTATTAGAATAATCGGATATTTAAAAGGGC
GTGAAAAGGTTTATCCGTTCGTCCATTTGTATGTGCATGCCAACCACAGGGTTCCCCTCGGGATCAAAGT
ACTTTGATCCAACCCCTCCGCTGCTATAGTGCAGTCGGCTTCTGACGTTCAGTGCAGCCGTCTTCTGAAA
ACGACATGTCGCACAAGTCCTAAGTTACGCGACAGGCTGCCGCCCTGCCCTTTTCCTGGCGTTTTCTTGT
CGCGTGTTTTAGTCGCATAAAGTAGAATACTTGCGACTAGAACCGGAGACATTACGCCATGAACAAGAGC
GCCGCCGCTGGCCTGCTGGGCTATGCCCGCGTCAGCACCGACGACCAGGACTTGACCAACCAACGGGCCG
AACTGCACGCGGCCGGCTGCACCAAGCTGTTTTCCGAGAAGATCACCGGCACCAGGCGCGACCGCCCGGA
GCTGGCCAGGATGCTTGACCACCTACGCCCTGGCGACGTTGTGACAGTGACCAGGCTAGACCGCCTGGCC
CGCAGCACCCGCGACCTACTGGACATTGCCGAGCGCATCCAGGAGGCCGGCGCGGGCCTGCGTAGCCTGG
CAGAGCCGTGGGCCGACACCACCACGCCGGCCGGCCGCATGGTGTTGACCGTGTTCGCCGGCATTGCCGA
GTTCGAGCGTTCCCTAATCATCGACCGCACCCGGAGCGGGCGCGAGGCCGCCAAGGCCCGAGGCGTGAAG
TTTGGCCCCCGCCCTACCCTCACCCCGGCACAGATCGCGCACGCCCGCGAGCTGATCGACCAGGAAGGCC
GCACCGTGAAAGAGGCGGCTGCACTGCTTGGCGTGCATCGCTCGACCCTGTACCGCGCACTTGAGCGCAG
CGAGGAAGTGACGCCCACCGAGGCCAGGCGGCGCGGTGCCTTCCGTGAGGACGCATTGACCGAGGCCGAC
GCCCTGGCGGCCGCCGAGAATGAACGCCAAGAGGAACAAGCATGAAACCGCACCAGGACGGCCAGGACGA
ACCGTTTTTCATTACCGAAGAGATCGAGGCGGAGATGATCGCGGCCGGGTACGTGTTCGAGCCGCCCGCG
CACGGCTCAACCGTGCGGCTGCATGAAATCCTGGCCGGTTTGTCTGATGCCAAGCTGGCGGCCTGGCCGG
CCAGCTTGGCCGCTGAAGAAACCGAGCGCCGCCGTCTAAAAAGGTGATGTGTATTTGAGTAAAACAGCTT
GCGTCATGCGGTCGCTGCGTATATGATGCGATGAGTAAATAAACAAATACGCAAGGGGAACGCATGAAGG
TTATCGCTGTACTTAACCAGAAAGGCGGGTCAGGCAAGACGACCATCGCAACCCATCTAGCCCGCGCCCT
GCAACTCGCCGGGGCCGATGTTCTGTTAGTCGATTCCGATCCCCAGGGCAGTGCCCGCGATTGGGCGGCC
GTGCGGGAAGATCAACCGCTAACCGTTGTCGGCATCGACCGCCCGACGATTGACCGCGACGTGAAGGCCA
TCGGCCGGCGCGACTTCGTAGTGATCGACGGAGCGCCCCAGGCGGCGGACTTGGCTGTGTCCGCGATCAA
GGCAGCCGACTTCGTGCTGATTCCGGTGCAGCCAAGCCCTTACGACATATGGGCCACCGCCGACCTGGTG
GAGCTGGTTAAGCAGCGCATTGAGGTCACGGATGGAAGGCTACAAGCGGCCTTTGTCGTGTCGCGGGCGA
TCAAAGGCACGCGCATCGGCGGTGAGGTTGCCGAGGCGCTGGCCGGGTACGAGCTGCCCATTCTTGAGTC
CCGTATCACGCAGCGCGTGAGCTACCCAGGCACTGCCGCCGCCGGCACAACCGTTCTTGAATCAGAACCC
GAGGGCGACGCTGCCCGCGAGGTCCAGGCGCTGGCCGCTGAAATTAAATCAAAACTCATTTGAGTTAATG
AGGTAAAGAGAAAATGAGCAAAAGCACAAACACGCTAAGTGCCGGCCGTCCGAGCGCACGCAGCAGCAAG
GCTGCAACGTTGGCCAGCCTGGCAGACACGCCAGCCATGAAGCGGGTCAACTTTCAGTTGCCGGCGGAGG
ATCACACCAAGCTGAAGATGTACGCGGTACGCCAAGGCAAGACCATTACCGAGCTGCTATCTGAATACAT
CGCGCAGCTACCAGAGTAAATGAGCAAATGAATAAATGAGTAGATGAATTTTAGCGGCTAAAGGAGGCGG
CATGGAAAATCAAGAACAACCAGGCACCGACGCCGTGGAATGCCCCATGTGTGGAGGAACGGGCGGTTGG
CCAGGCGTAAGCGGCTGGGTTGCCTGCCGGCCCTGCAATGGCACTGGAACCCCCAAGCCCGAGGAATCGG
CGTGAGCGGTCGCAAACCATCCGGCCCGGTACAAATCGGCGCGGCGCTGGGTGATGACCTGGTGGAGAAG
TTGAAGGCCGCGCAGGCCGCCCAGCGGCAACGCATCGAGGCAGAAGCACGCCCCGGTGAATCGTGGCAAG
CGGCCGCTGATCGAATCCGCAAAGAATCCCGGCAACCGCCGGCAGCCGGTGCGCCGTCGATTAGGAAGCC
GCCCAAGGGCGACGAGCAACCAGATTTTTTCGTTCCGATGCTCTATGACGTGGGCACCCGCGATAGTCGC
AGCATCATGGACGTGGCCGTTTTCCGTCTGTCGAAGCGTGACCGACGAGCTGGCGAGGTGATCCGCTACG
AGCTTCCAGACGGGCACGTAGAGGTTTCCGCAGGGCCGGCCGGCATGGCCAGTGTGTGGGATTACGACCT
GGTACTGATGGCGGTTTCCCATCTAACCGAATCCATGAACCGATACCGGGAAGGGAAGGGAGACAAGCCC
GGCCGCGTGTTCCGTCCACACGTTGCGGACGTACTCAAGTTCTGCCGGCGAGCCGATGGCGGAAAGCAGA
AAGACGACCTGGTAGAAACCTGCATTCGGTTAAACACCACGCACGTTGCCATGCAGCGTACGAAGAAGGC
CAAGAACGGCCGCCTGGTGACGGTATCCGAGGGTGAAGCCTTGATTAGCCGCTACAAGATCGTAAAGAGC
GAAACCGGGCGGCCGGAGTACATCGAGATCGAGCTAGCTGATTGGATGTACCGCGAGATCACAGAAGGCA
AGAACCCGGACGTGCTGACGGTTCACCCCGATTACTTTTTGATCGATCCCGGCATCGGCCGTTTTCTCTA
CCGCCTGGCACGCCGCGCCGCAGGCAAGGCAGAAGCCAGATGGTTGTTCAAGACGATCTACGAACGCAGT
GGCAGCGCCGGAGAGTTCAAGAAGTTCTGTTTCACCGTGCGCAAGCTGATCGGGTCAAATGACCTGCCGG
AGTACGATTTGAAGGAGGAGGCGGGGCAGGCTGGCCCGATCCTAGTCATGCGCTACCGCAACCTGATCGA
GGGCGAAGCATCCGCCGGTTCCTAATGTACGGAGCAGATGCTAGGGCAAATTGCCCTAGCAGGGGAAAAA
GGTCGAAAAGGCCTCTTTCCTGTGGATAGCACGTACATTGGGAACCCAAAGCCGTACATTGGGAACCGGA
ACCCGTACATTGGGAACCCAAAGCCGTACATTGGGAACCGGTCACACATGTAAGTGACTGATATAAAAGA
GAAAAAAGGCGATTTTTCCGCCTAAAACTCTTTAAAACTTATTAAAACTCTTAAAACCCGCCTGGCCTGT
GCATAACTGTCTGGCCAGCGCACAGCCGAAGAGCTGCAAAAAGCGCCTACCCTTCGGTCGCTGCGCTCCC
TACGCCCCGCCGCTTCGCGTCGGCCTATCGCGGCCGCTGGCCGCTCAAAAATGGCTGGCCTACGGCCAGG
CAATCTACCAGGGCGCGGACAAGCCGCGCCGTCGCCACTCGACCGCCGGCGCCCACATCAAGGCACCCTG
CCTCGCGCGTTTCGGTGATGACGGTGAAAACCTCTGACACATGCAGCTCCCGGAAACGGTCACAGCTTGT
CTGTAAGCGGATGCCGGGAGCAGACAAGCGCGTCAGCGGGTGTTGGCGGGTGTCGGGGCGCAGCCATGAC
CCAGTCACGTAGCGATAGCGGAGTGTATACTGGCTTAACTATGCGGCATCAGAGCAGATTGTACTGAGAG
TGCACCATATGCGGTGTGAAATACCGCACAGATGCGTAAGGAGAAAATACCGCATCAGGCGCTCTTCCGC
TTCCTCGCTCACTGACTCGCTGCGCTCGGTCGTTCGGCTGCGGCGAGCGGTATCAGCTCACTCAAAGGCG
GTAATACGGTTATCCACAGAATCAGGGGATAACGCAGGAAAGAACATGTGAGCAAAAGGCCAGCAAAAGG
CCAGGAACCGTAAAAAGGCCGCGTTGCTGGCGTTTTTCCATAGGCTCCGCCCCCCTGACGAGCATCACAA
AAATCGACGCTCAAGTCAGAGGTGGCGAAACCCGACAGGACTATAAAGATACCAGGCGTTTCCCCCTGGA
AGCTCCCTCGTGCGCTCTCCTGTTCCGACCCTGCCGCTTACCGGATACCTGTCCGCCTTTCTCCCTTCGG
GAAGCGTGGCGCTTTCTCATAGCTCACGCTGTAGGTATCTCAGTTCGGTGTAGGTCGTTCGCTCCAAGCT
GGGCTGTGTGCACGAACCCCCCGTTCAGCCCGACCGCTGCGCCTTATCCGGTAACTATCGTCTTGAGTCC
AACCCGGTAAGACACGACTTATCGCCACTGGCAGCAGCCACTGGTAACAGGATTAGCAGAGCGAGGTATG
TAGGCGGTGCTACAGAGTTCTTGAAGTGGTGGCCTAACTACGGCTACACTAGAAGGACAGTATTTGGTAT
CTGCGCTCTGCTGAAGCCAGTTACCTTCGGAAAAAGAGTTGGTAGCTCTTGATCCGGCAAACAAACCACC
GCTGGTAGCGGTGGTTTTTTTGTTTGCAAGCAGCAGATTACGCGCAGAAAAAAAGGATCTCAAGAAGATC
CTTTGATCTTTTCTACGGGGTCTGACGCTCAGTGGAACGAAAACTCACGTTAAGGGATTTTGGTCATGCA
TTCTAGGTACTAAAACAATTCATCCAGTAAAATATAATATTTTATTTTCTCCCAATCAGGCTTGATCCCC
AGTAAGTCAAAAAATAGCTCGACATACTGTTCTTCCCCGATATCCTCCCTGATCGACCGGACGCAGAAGG
CAATGTCATACCACTTGTCCGCCCTGCCGCTTCTCCCAAGATCAATAAAGCCACTTACTTTGCCATCTTT
CACAAAGATGTTGCTGTCTCCCAGGTCGCCGTGGGAAAAGACAAGTTCCTCTTCGGGCTTTTCCGTCTTT
AAAAAATCATACAGCTCGCGCGGATCTTTAAATGGAGTGTCTTCTTCCCAGTTTTCGCAATCCACATCGG
CCAGATCGTTATTCAGTAAGTAATCCAATTCGGCTAAGCGGCTGTCTAAGCTATTCGTATAGGGACAATC
CGATATGTCGATGGAGTGAAAGAGCCTGATGCACTCCGCATACAGCTCGATAATCTTTTCAGGGCTTTGT
TCATCTTCATACTCTTCCGAGCAAAGGACGCCATCGGCCTCACTCATGAGCAGATTGCTCCAGCCATCAT
GCCGTTCAAAGTGCAGGACCTTTGGAACAGGCAGCTTTCCTTCCAGCCATAGCATCATGTCCTTTTCCCG
TTCCACATCATAGGTGGTCCCTTTATACCGGCTGTCCGTCATTTTTAAATATAGGTTTTCATTTTCTCCC
ACCAGCTTATATACCTTAGCAGGAGACATTCCTTCCGTATCTTTTACGCAGCGGTATTTTTCGATCAGTT
TTTTCAATTCCGGTGATATTCTCATTTTAGCCATTTATTATTTCCTTCCTCTTTTCTACAGTATTTAAAG
ATACCCCAAGAAGCTAATTATAACAAGACGAACTCCAATTCACTGTTCCTTGCATTCTAAAACCTTAAAT
ACCAGAAAACAGCTTTTTCAAAGTTGTTTTCAAAGTTGGCGTATAACATAGTATCGACGGAGCCGATTTT
GAAACCGCGGTGATCACAGGCAGCAACGCTCTGTCATCGTTACAATCAACATGCTACCCTCCGCGAGATC
ATCCGTGTTTCAAACCCGGCAGCTTAGTTGCCGTTCTTCCGAATAGCATCGGTAACATGAGCAAAGTCTG
CCGCCTTACAACGGCTCTCCCGCTGACGCCGTCCCGGACTGATGGGCTGCCTGTATCGAGTGGTGATTTT
GTGCCGAGCTGCCGGTCGGGGAGCTGTTGGCTGGCTGGTGGCAGGATATATTGTGGTGTAAACAAATTGA
CGCTTAGACAACTTAATAACACATTGCGGACGTTTTTAATGTACTGAATTAACGCCGAATTAATTCGGGG
GATCTGGATTTTAGTACTGGATTTTGGTTTTAGGAATTAGAAATTTTATTGATAGAAGTATTTTACAAAT
ACAAATACATACTAAGGGTTTCTTATATGCTCAACACATGAGCGAAACCCTATAGGAACCCTAATTCCCT
TATCTGGGAACTACTCACACATTATTATGGAGAAAATAGAGCTTGTCGATCGTTAATTAATCACCTCCAA
GATCCCGGACGAGTGCTGGGGCGTCGGTTTCCACTATCGGCGAGTACTTCTACACAGCCATCGGTCCAGA
CGGCCGCGCTTCTGCGGGCGATTTGTGTACGCCCGACAGTCCCGGCTCCGGATCGGACGATTGCGTCGCA
TCGACCCTGCGCCCAAGCTGCATCATCGAAATTGCCGTCAACCAAGCTCTGATAGAGTTGGTCAAGACCA
ATGCGGAGCATATACGCCCGGAGCCGCGGCGATCCTGCAAGCTCCGGATGCCTCCGCTCGAAGTAGCGCG
TCTGCTGCTCCATACAAGCCAACCACGGCCTCCAGAAGAAGATGTTGGCGACCTCGTATTGGGAATCCCC
GAACATCGCCTCGCTCCAGTCAATGACCGCTGTTATGCGGCCATTGTCCGTCAGGACATTGTTGGAGCCG
AAATCCGCGTGCACGAGGTGCCGGACTTCGGGGCAGTCCTCGGCCCAAAGCATCAGCTCATCGAGAGCCT
GCGCGACGGACGCACTGACGGTGTCGTCCATCACAGTTTGCCAGTGATACACATGGGGATCAGCAATCGC
GCATATGAAATCACGCCATGTAGTGTATTGACCGATTCCTTGCGGTCCGAATGGGCCGAACCCGCTCGTC
TGGCTAAGATCGGCCGCAGCGATCGCATCCATGGCCTCCGCGACCGGCTGCAGAACAGCGGGCAGTTCGG
TTTCAGGCAGGTCTTGCAACGTGACACCCTGTGCACGGCGGGAGATGCAATAGGTCAGGCTCTCGCTGAA
TTCCCCAATGTCAAGCACTTCCGGAATCGGGAGCGCGGCCGATGCAAAGTGCCGATAAACATAACGATCT
TTGTAGAAACCATCGGCGCAGCTATTTACCCGCAGGACATATCCACGCCCTCCTACATCGAAGCTGAAAG
CACGAGATTCTTCGCCCTCCGAGAGCTGCATCAGGTCGGACACGCTGTCGAACTTTTCGATCAGAAACTT
CTCGACAGACGTCGCGGTGAGTTCAGGCTTTTTCATCCTAGGAGAGATAGATTTGTAGAGAGAGACTGGT
GATTTCAGCGTGTCCTCTCCAAATGAAATGAACTTCCTTATATAGAGGAAGGGTCTTGCGAAGGATAGTG
GGATTGTGCGTCATCCCTTACGTCAGTGGAGATATCACATCAATCCACTTGCTTTGAAGACGTGGTTGGA
ACGTCTTCTTTTTCCACGATGCTCCTCGTGGGTGGGGGTCCATCTTTGGGACCACTGTCGGCAGAGGCAT
CTTGAACGATAGCCTTTCCTTTATCGCAATGATGGCATTTGTAGGTGCCACCTTCCTTTTCTACTGTCCT
TTTGATGAAGTGACAGATAGCTGGGCAATGGAATCCGAGGAGGTTTCCCGATATTACCCTTTGTTGAAAA
GTCTCAATAGCCCTTTGGTCTTCTGAGACTGTATCTTTGATATTCTTGGAGTAGACGAGAGTGTCGTGCT
CCACCATGTTCACATCAATCCACTTGCTTTGAAGACGTGGTTGGAACGTCTTCTTTTTCCACGATGCTCC
TCGTGGGTGGGGGTCCATCTTTGGGACCACTGTCGGCAGAGGCATCTTGAACGATAGCCTTTCCTTTATC
GCAATGATGGCATTTGTAGGTGCCACCTTCCTTTTCTACTGTCCTTTTGATGAAGTGACAGATAGCTGGG
CAATGGAATCCGAGGAGGTTTCCCGATATTACCCTTTGTTGAAAAGTCTCAATAGCCCTTTGGTCTTCTG
AGACTGTATCTTTGATATTCTTGGAGTAGACGAGAGTGTCGTGCTCCACCATGGGCGCGCCTGCAGTGCA
GCGTGACCCGGTCGTGCCCCTCTCTTGAGATAAGGTGAGCATTGCATGTCTAAGTTATAAAAAATTACCA
CATATTTTTTTTGTCACACTTGTTTGAAGTGCAGTTTATCTATCTTTATACATATATTTAAACTTTACTC
TACGAATAATATAATCTATAGTACTACAATAATATCAGTGTTTTAGAGAATCATATAAATGAACAGTTAG
ACATGGTCTAAAGGACAATTGAGTATTTTGACAACAGGACTCTACAGTTTTATCTTTTTAGTGTGCATGT
GTTCTCCTTTTTTTTTGCAAATAGCTTCACCTATATAATACTTCATCCATTTTATTAGTACATCCATTTA
GGGTTTAGGGTTAATGGTTTTTATAGACTAATTTTTTTAGTACATCTATTTTATTCTATTTTAGCCTCTA
AATTAAGAAAACTAAAACTCTATTTTAGTTTTTTTATTTAATAATTTAGATATAAAATAGAATAAAATAA
AGTGACTAAAAATTAAACAAATACCCTTTAAGAAATTAAAAAAACTAAGGAAACATTTTTCTTGTTTCGA
GTAGATAATGCCAGCCTGTTAAACGCCGTCGACGAGTCTAACGGACACCAACCAGCGAACCAGCAGCGTC
GCGTCGGGCCAAGCGAAGCAGACGGCACGGCATCTCTGTCGCTGCCTCTGGACCCCTCTCGAGAGTTCCG
CTCCACCGTTGGACTTGCTCCGCTGTCGGCATCCAGAAATTGCGTGGCGGAGCGGCAGACGTGAGCCGGC
ACGGCAGGCGGCCTCCTCCTCCTCTCACGGCACCGGCAGCTACGGGGGATTCCTTTCCCACCGCTCCTTC
GCTTTCCCTTCCTCGCCCGCCGTAATAAATAGACACCCCCTCCACACCCTCTTTCCCCAACCTCGTGTTG
TTCGGAGCGCACACACACACAACCAGAACTCCCCCAAATCCACCCGTCGGCACCTCCGCTTCAAGGTACG
CCGCTCGTCSTC
